>Addgene plasmid #233999 | makeTCR_Hs.TRBV12-5 | addgene full sequence | sequence record 468317 | Addgene NGS Result
CGTCTCACCATGGCCACCAGGCTCCTCTGCTGTGTGGTTCTTTGTCTCCTGGGAGAAGAGCTTATAGATG
CTAGAGTCACCCAGACACCAAGGGACAAGGTGACAGAGATGGGACAAGAAGTAACAATGAGATGTCAGCC
AATTTTAGGCCACAATACTGTTTTCTGGTACAGACAGACCATGATGCAAGGTCTGGAGTTGCTGGCTTAC
TTCCGCAACCGGGCTCCTCTAGATGATTCGGGGATGCCGAAGGATCGATTCTCAGCAGAGATGCCTGATG
CAACTTTAGCCACTCTGAAGATCCAGCCCTCAGAACCCAGGGACTCAGCTGTGTATTTTTGTGTGAGACG
CAGGGAAGATGGCCGCGAAGAAAACGTCATAGCTGTTTCCTGACTGACCATTTAAATCATACCTGACCTC
CATAGCAGAAAGTCAAAAGCCTCCGACCGGAGGCTTTTGACTTGATCGGCACGTAAGAGGTTCCAACTTT
CACCATAATGAAATAAGATCACTACCGGGCGTATTTTTTGAGTTATCGAGATTTTCAGGAGCTAAGGAAG
CTAAAATGGAGAAAAAAATCACTGGATATACCACCGTTGATATATCCCAATGGCATCGTAAAGAACATTT
TGAGGCATTTCAGTCAGTTGCTCAATGTACCTATAACCAGACCGTTCAGCTGGATATTACGGCCTTTTTA
AAGACCGTAAAGAAAAATAAGCACAAGTTTTATCCGGCCTTTATTCACATTCTTGCCCGCCTGATGAATG
CTCATCCGGAATTTCGTATGGCAATGAAAGACGGTGAGCTGGTGATATGGGATAGTGTTCACCCTTGTTA
CACCGTTTTCCATGAGCAAACTGAAACGTTTTCATCGCTCTGGAGTGAATACCACGACGATTTCCGGCAG
TTTCTACACATATATTCGCAAGATGTGGCGTGTTACGGTGAAAACCTGGCCTATTTCCCTAAAGGGTTTA
TTGAGAATATGTTTTTTGTCTCAGCCAATCCCTGGGTGAGTTTCACCAGTTTTGATTTAAACGTGGCCAA
TATGGACAACTTCTTCGCCCCCGTTTTCACCATGGGCAAATATTATACGCAAGGCGACAAGGTGCTGATG
CCGCTGGCGATTCAGGTTCATCATGCCGTTTGTGATGGCTTCCATGTCGGCAGAATGCTTAATGAATTAC
AACAGTACTGCGATGAGTGGCAGGGCGGGGCGTAATGAGGGCCCAAATGTAATCACCTGGCTCACCTTCG
GGTGGGCCTTTCTGCGTTGCTGGCGTTTTTCCATAGGCTCCGCCCCCCTGACGAGCATCACAAAAATCGA
TGCTCAAGTCAGAGGTGGCGAAACCCGACAGGACTATAAAGATACCAGGCGTTTCCCCCTGGAAGCTCCC
TCGTGCGCTCTCCTGTTCCGACCCTGCCGCTTACCGGATACCTGTCCGCCTTTCTCCCTTCGGGAAGCGT
GGCGCTTTCTCATAGCTCACGCTGTAGGTATCTCAGTTCGGTGTAGGTCGTTCGCTCCAAGCTGGGCTGT
GTGCACGAACCCCCCGTTCAGCCCGACCGCTGCGCCTTATCCGGTAACTATCGTCTTGAGTCCAACCCGG
TAAGACACGACTTATCGCCACTGGCAGCAGCCACTGGTAACAGGATTAGCAGAGCGAGGTATGTAGGCGG
TGCTACAGAGTTCTTGAAGTGGTGGCCTAACTACGGCTACACTAGAAGAACAGTATTTGGTATCTGCGCT
CTGCTGAAGCCAGTTACCTCGGAAAAAGAGTTGGTAGCTCTTGATCCGGCAAACAAACCACCGCTGGTAG
CGGTGGTTTTTTTGTTTGCAAGCAGCAGATTACGCGCAGAAAAAAAGGATCTCAAGAAGATCCTTTGATT
TTCTACCGAAGAAAGGCCCACCCGTGAAGGTGAGCCAGTGAGTTGATTGCAGTCCAGTTACGCTGGAGTC
TGAGGCTCGTCCTGAATGATATCAAGCTTGAATTCGTTTGTAAAACGACGGCCAGTGCTAACCGTATCGC
ATTGGCCATACCTACA
Features (pLannotate 1.2.2; 8 found; start..end, strand, type, name):
     10..342     +  CDS            TRBV12-4: TVBL4_HUMAN - Experimental evidence at protein level: Swiss-Prot protein existence level 1. V region of the variable domain of T cell receptor (TR) beta chain that participates in the antigen recognition (PubMed:24600447). Alpha-beta T cell receptors are antigen specific receptors which are essential to the immune response and are present on the cell surface of T lymphocytes. Recognize peptide-major histocompatibility (MH) (pMH) complexes that are displayed by antigen presenting cells (APC), a prerequisite for efficient T cell adaptive immunity against pathogens (PubMed:25493333). Binding of a
    431..462     +  terminator     tonB terminator: bidirectional E. coli tonB-P14 transcription terminator
    463..565     +  promoter       cat promoter: promoter of the E. coli cat gene encoding chloramphenicol acetyltransferase
    566..1222    +  CDS            cat: CAT_ECOLX - Experimental evidence at protein level: Swiss-Prot protein existence level 1. This enzyme is an effector of chloramphenicol resistance in bacteria. From Escherichia coli. This protein is used as a marker in many commonly used cloning vectors, such as pACYC184.
   1249..1276    +  terminator     T7Te terminator: phage T7 early transcription terminator
   1288..1875    -  rep_origin     ori: high-copy-number ColE1/pMB1/pBR322/pUC origin of replication
   1897..1926    -  terminator     T3Te terminator: phage T3 early transcription terminator
   1998..2017    -  CDS            lacZα (fragment): LacZα fragment of β-galactosidase; lacZ fragment
