[The description below was written by a language model from this plasmid's Addgene catalogue record and pLannotate feature annotations shown in this document.]
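Description:
makeTCR_Hs.TRBV12-5 is a small synthetic-biology part plasmid (about 2.0 kb as sequenced) that stores a single human T cell receptor beta-chain variable gene segment, TRBV12-5, as a module for the makeTCR assembly system. It is built on the custom pmakeTCR backbone of roughly 1.7 kb, which consists of little more than a high-copy ColE1/pUC-type origin of replication and a chloramphenicol acetyltransferase gene driven by its own cat promoter. The plasmid is therefore propagated in standard E. coli cloning strains under chloramphenicol selection. Short transcription terminators (tonB, T7Te and T3Te) flank the marker and origin, insulating these backbone units from the insert region. A residual lacZα fragment remains near the cloning site, and M13 forward and reverse priming sites are listed for sequencing the insert.

The payload is a synthetic 336 bp TRBV12-5 segment with no promoter, so it is not meant to be expressed from this plasmid. It is bounded by defined four-base junctions (CCAT at the 5′ end and TGTG at the 3′ end) that are preserved after cloning. These presumably serve as the overhangs that join the V segment in order to other TCR modules, although the record does not name the enzyme used. The automated annotation labels the coding region as TRBV12-4. This most likely reflects the close similarity between members of the TRBV12 family rather than a different insert, since the annotated length matches the catalogued TRBV12-5 segment. The stated purpose is to supply the human TRBV gene component for modular, single-step synthesis of full T cell receptor constructs.
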