Addgene plasmid #233999: makeTCR_Hs.TRBV12-5
Purpose: Hs TRBV gene for makeTCR assembly
Depositing lab: Michael Platten. Depositing organization: Deutsches Krebsforschungszentrum (DKFZ). Publication: makeTCR: A Modular Platform for Rapid, Flexible, Scalable, Single-Step T Cell Receptor Synthesis. Hamberger M, Neuhoff M-T, Pietrantonio SV, Boschert T, Maldonado Torres C, Errerd A, Tan CL, Lindner JM, Platten M, Green EW. bioRxiv 2025.04.27.647198 10.1101/2025.04.27.647198.
Backbone
  Vector backbone: pmakeTCR
  Backbone manufacturer: custom
  Backbone size w/o insert (bp): 1710
  Vector type: Synthetic Biology
Growth in bacteria
  Bacterial resistance: Chloramphenicol, 25 μg/mL
  Growth temperature: 37°C
  Growth strain: DH5alpha
  Copy number: High Copy
Gene/Insert
  Gene/Insert name: TRBV12-5 (alt name: ENSG00000260481)
  Species: H. sapiens (human)
  Insert size (bp): 336
  Entrez Gene: TRBV12-5 (a.k.a. TCRBV12S5, TCRBV8S3, TRBV125)
  Promoter: n/a
  Cloning method: Restriction Enzyme; 5′ cloning site CCAT (not destroyed); 3′ cloning site TGTG (not destroyed)
  Sequencing primers: 5′ M13 (-21) Forward; 3′ M13 Reverse
Resource information
  A portion of this plasmid was derived from a plasmid made by: synthetic
Terms and licenses: Academic/Nonprofit Terms; Industry Terms: Not Available to Industry
Depositor comments: Please visit https://doi.org/10.1101/2025.04.27.647198 for bioRxiv preprint.
How to cite: makeTCR_Hs.TRBV12-5 was a gift from Michael Platten (Addgene plasmid # 233999 ; http://n2t.net/addgene:233999 ; RRID:Addgene_233999)
